Addgene plasmid #61670: KIF5C(1-560)-GFP11
Purpose: Non-fluorescent, truncated kinesin-1 fused to split GFP linker
Depositing lab: Kristen Verhey. Depositing organization: University of Michigan. Publication: A method for multiprotein assembly in cells reveals independent action of kinesins in complex. Norris SR, Soppina V, Dizaji AS, Schimert KI, Sept D, Cai D, Sivaramakrishnan S, Verhey KJ. J Cell Biol. 2014 Nov 10;207(3):393-406. doi: 10.1083/jcb.201407086. Epub 2014 Nov 3. PubMed 25365993.
Backbone
  Vector backbone: C1
  Backbone manufacturer: Clontech
  Backbone size w/o insert (bp): 4013
  Total vector size (bp): 5328
  Vector type: Mammalian Expression
Growth in bacteria
  Bacterial resistance: Kanamycin, 50 μg/mL
  Growth temperature: 37°C
  Growth strain: DH5alpha
  Copy number: High Copy
Gene/Insert
  Gene/Insert name: KIF5C(1-560)-GFP11 (alt name: KHC)
  Species: R. norvegicus (rat)
  Insert size (bp): 1776
  Entrez Gene: Kif5c
Terms and licenses: Academic/Nonprofit Terms; Industry Terms: Not Available to Industry
How to cite: KIF5C(1-560)-GFP11 was a gift from Kristen Verhey (Addgene plasmid # 61670 ; http://n2t.net/addgene:61670 ; RRID:Addgene_61670)
