[The description below was written by a language model from this plasmid's Addgene catalogue record and pLannotate feature annotations shown in this document.]
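Description:
KIF5C(1-560)-GFP11 is a mammalian expression plasmid built on a Clontech C1-type backbone. It encodes the first 560 residues of rat kinesin-1 heavy chain KIF5C (KHC) fused to GFP11, the small strand-11 fragment of split GFP. The truncation retains the N-terminal portion of the heavy chain, and the record describes the product as a truncated, non-fluorescent kinesin-1. GFP11 has no fluorescence alone. It acts as a linker that binds the complementary GFP1-10 fragment, so that a partner protein carrying that fragment can be joined to the motor inside cells.

The feature table shows only short CMV-derived segments upstream of the insert: a small CMV fragment and a truncated CMVd2-type promoter, which is described as giving moderately reduced expression compared with full-length CMV. Expression may therefore be deliberately attenuated, although the catalogue fields do not state the promoter. The automated Kif5c annotation covers only the first part of the open reading frame. The rest of the coding region and the GFP11 tag are not annotated, and the short "large T antigen" and "ble" hits are probably backbone remnants rather than functional genes. An SV40 polyadenylation signal terminates the transcript.

A high-copy ColE1/pUC origin supports propagation in bacteria, and an f1 origin is also present. The NeoR/KanR cassette is driven by tandem bacterial (bla) and SV40 early promoters and ends with an HSV TK poly(A) signal, giving kanamycin resistance in E. coli and potential G418 selection in mammalian cells. The sequence record (5,302 nt) is slightly shorter than the listed total size. The associated work used such constructs to assemble defined multi-motor complexes in cells and study how linked kinesins behave.
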