Features (pLannotate 1.2.2; 14 found; start..end, strand, type, name):
      2..19      -  promoter       CMV promoter (fragment): human cytomegalovirus (CMV) immediate early promoter
     82..133     +  promoter       CMVd2 promoter: truncated human cytomegalovirus (CMV) immediate early promoter that yields moderately reduced expression relative to the full-length promoter
    156..199     +  misc_feature   MCS (fragment): multiple cloning site
    200..916     +  CDS            Kif5c: KIF5C_RAT - Also known as Nkhc2. Experimental evidence at protein level: Swiss-Prot protein existence level 1. Involved in synaptic transmission (By similarity). Mediates dendritic trafficking of mRNAs (By similarity). Kinesin is a microtubule-associated force-producing protein that may play a role in organelle transport (By similarity). Required for anterograde axonal transportation of MAPK8IP3/JIP3 which is essential for MAPK8IP3/JIP3 function in axon elongation (PubMed:23576431). From Rattus norvegicus (Rat).
   1983..2066    +  CDS            large T antigen (fragment): large T antigen from SV40 (simian virus 40)
   2089..2210    +  polyA_signal   SV40 poly(A) signal: SV40 polyadenylation signal
   2244..2672    -  rep_origin     f1 ori (sequence partly withheld): f1 bacteriophage origin of replication; arrow indicates direction of (+) strand synthesis
   2699..2803    +  promoter       AmpR promoter: bla
   2805..3162    +  promoter       SV40 promoter: SV40 enhancer and early promoter
   3197..3991    +  CDS            NeoR/KanR: aminoglycoside phosphotransferase from Tn5; aph(3')-II (or nptII); confers resistance to neomycin, kanamycin, and G418 (Geneticin®)
   4012..4164    +  CDS            ble (fragment): BLE_KLEPN - Experimental evidence at protein level: Swiss-Prot protein existence level 1. Binding protein with a strong affinity to the bleomycin family of antibiotics. Binds to CL990; an antimitotic-antibiotic compound. From Klebsiella pneumoniae.
   4223..4270    +  polyA_signal   HSV TK poly(A) signal: herpes simplex virus thymidine kinase polyadenylation signal (Cole and Stacy, 1985)
   4361..4377    -  polyA_signal   bGH poly(A) signal (fragment): bovine growth hormone polyadenylation signal
   4599..5187    +  rep_origin     ori: high-copy-number ColE1/pMB1/pBR322/pUC origin of replication
>Addgene plasmid #61670 | KIF5C(1-560)-GFP11 | depositor full sequence | sequence record 100642 | Full plasmid sequence
CCCCATTGACGTCAATGGGAGTTTGTTTTGGCACCAAAATCAACGGGACTTTCCAAAATGTCGTAACAAC
TCCGCCCCATTGACGCAAATGGGCGGTAGGCGTGTACGGTGGGAGGTCTATATAAGCAGAGCTGGTTTAG
TGAACCGTCAGATCCGCTAGCGCTACCGGACTCAGATCTCGAGCTCAAGCTTCGAATTCATGGCGGATCC
AGCCGAATGCAGCATCAAAGTGATGTGCCGGTTCCGGCCCCTCAACGAAGCTGAGATCCTCCGCGGGGAC
AAATTCATCCCCAAATTCAAAGGCGAGGAGACGGTGGTGATCGGGCAAGGGAAGCCGTATGTCTTTGACC
GAGTTCTGCCGCCCAACACAACCCAGGAGCAGGTCTACAATGCCTGTGCGAAGCAGATTGTCAAAGATGT
CCTCGAGGGTTACAATGGGACAATTTTTGCATACGGGCAGACTTCATCAGGAAAAACTCATACCATGGAG
GGGAAGCTGCACGATCCTCAGCTTATGGGTATCATACCCAGGATCGCACACGATATTTTCGATCACATCT
ATTCCATGGATGAGAACTTGGAGTTTCATATCAAGGTTTCCTATTTTGAGATCTACTTGGACAAAATAAG
GGACTTGCTTGACGTGTCCAAGACCAACTTGGCTGTTCATGAAGACAAAAACAGAGTCCCCTATGTAAAG
GGGTGCACCGAGAGGTTTGTGTCAAGCCCGGAGGAGGTCATGGATGTGATCGATGAGGGCAAAGCAAACC
GACATGTGGCTGTGACAAACATGAACGAACACAGCTCCAGGAGTCACAGTATCTTCCTGATTAACATTAA
ACAAGAGAATGTGGAGACTGAAAAAAAACTCAGCGGGAAGCTGTATTTGGTTGATTTGGCTGGGAGTGAA
AAGGTCAGCAAAACTGGTGCCGAGGGAGCTGTTCTTGATGAAGCTAAAAATATCAACAAGTCTTTGTCTG
CTCTTGGAAATGTGATCTCTGCCTTGGCAGAAGGGACAAAAACACATGTGCCATACCGGGACAGCAAGAT
GACTCGGATTCTCCAGGACTCTCTGGGTGGGAACTGCAGGACCACCATTGTCATTTGCTGTTCTCCTTCA
GTCTTCAATGAGGCTGAGACCAAGTCCACGCTGATGTTTGGACAGAGAGCAAAGACCATCAAGAATACAG
TCTCTGTGAACTTGGAACTAACAGCAGAAGAATGGAAGAAGAAATATGAAAAAGAGAAAGAGAAGAATAA
GGCCCTGAAGAGTGTCATCCAGCATCTGGAGGTGGAGCTGAACAGGTGGAGGAACGGGGAAGCTGTGCCT
GAGGATGAACAGATCAGTGCCAAGGACCAGAAGAACCTGGAGCCCTGCGACAACACACCCATCATAGACA
ACATCACACCTGTGGTTGACGGCATCTCTGCTGAGAAAGAGAAGTATGACGAGGAAATCACCAGTCTGTA
CCGACAGCTGGATGACAAGGACGATGAAATTAACCAGCAGAGCCAGCTGGCTGAAAAGCTGAAGCAACAG
ATGTTGGATCAGGACGAGCTTCTAGCTTCCACCAGAAGGGACTACGAGAAAATCCAGGAGGAGCTGACCC
GCCTCCAGATTGAAAACGAGGCGGCTAAAGACGAGGTGAAGGAGGTCCTCCAGGCCCTGGAGGAGCTGGC
TGTCAATTACGACCAGAAGTCACAGGAAGTGGAGGACAAGACCCGGGCCAACGAGCAACTGACCGATGAG
CTGGCCCAGAAAACGACGACACTGACAACCACCCAGCGGGAGCTGAGTCAGCTACAGGAGCTTAGCAACC
ACCAGAAGAAGAGGGCCACGGAGATCCTGAACCTGCTTCTCAAGGATCTGGGCGAGCTGGTACCGGGAGG
TGGTGGAGGAGGAGGTGGAGGACCGGTAGGCAGCGGCAGAGACCACATGGTGCTGCACGAGTACGTGAAC
GCCGCCGGCATCACCTGATCTAGATCATAATCAGCCATACCACATTTGTAGAGGTTTTACTTGCTTTAAA
AAACCTCCCACACCTCCCCCTGAACCTGAAACATAAAATGAATGCAATTGTTGTTGTTAACTTGTTTATT
GCAGCTTATAATGGTTACAAATAAAGCAATAGCATCACAAATTTCACAAATAAAGCATTTTTTTCACTGC
ATTCTAGTTGTGGTTTGTCCAAACTCATCAATGTATCTTAAGGCGTAAATTGTAAGCGTTAATATTTTGT
TAAAATTCGCGTTAAATTTTTGTTAAATCAGCTCATTTTTTAACCAATAGGCCGAAATCGGCAAAATCCC
TTATAAATCAAAAGAATAGACCGAGATAGGGT
[37 nt withheld, positions 2343-2379]
AAAGAACGTGGACTCCAACGTCAAAGG
[49 nt withheld, positions 2407-2455]
T
[91 nt withheld, positions 2457-2547]
G
[124 nt withheld, positions 2549-2672]
CAGGTGGCACTTTTCGGGGAAATGTGCGCGGAACCCCTATTTGTTTATTTTTCTAAATACATTCAAATAT
GTATCCGCTCATGAGACAATAACCCTGATAAATGCTTCAATAATATTGAAAAAGGAAGAGTCCTGAGGCG
GAAAGAACCAGCTGTGGAATGTGTGTCAGTTAGGGTGTGGAAAGTCCCCAGGCTCCCCAGCAGGCAGAAG
TATGCAAAGCATGCATCTCAATTAGTCAGCAACCAGGTGTGGAAAGTCCCCAGGCTCCCCAGCAGGCAGA
AGTATGCAAAGCATGCATCTCAATTAGTCAGCAACCATAGTCCCGCCCCTAACTCCGCCCATCCCGCCCC
TAACTCCGCCCAGTTCCGCCCATTCTCCGCCCCATGGCTGACTAATTTTTTTTATTTATGCAGAGGCCGA
GGCCGCCTCGGCCTCTGAGCTATTCCAGAAGTAGTGAGGAGGCTTTTTTGGAGGCCTAGGCTTTTGCAAA
GATCGATCAAGAGACAGGATGAGGATCGTTTCGCATGATTGAACAAGATGGATTGCACGCAGGTTCTCCG
GCCGCTTGGGTGGAGAGGCTATTCGGCTATGACTGGGCACAACAGACAATCGGCTGCTCTGATGCCGCCG
TGTTCCGGCTGTCAGCGCAGGGGCGCCCGGTTCTTTTTGTCAAGACCGACCTGTCCGGTGCCCTGAATGA
ACTGCAAGACGAGGCAGCGCGGCTATCGTGGCTGGCCACGACGGGCGTTCCTTGCGCAGCTGTGCTCGAC
GTTGTCACTGAAGCGGGAAGGGACTGGCTGCTATTGGGCGAAGTGCCGGGGCAGGATCTCCTGTCATCTC
ACCTTGCTCCTGCCGAGAAAGTATCCATCATGGCTGATGCAATGCGGCGGCTGCATACGCTTGATCCGGC
TACCTGCCCATTCGACCACCAAGCGAAACATCGCATCGAGCGAGCACGTACTCGGATGGAAGCCGGTCTT
GTCGATCAGGATGATCTGGACGAAGAGCATCAGGGGCTCGCGCCAGCCGAACTGTTCGCCAGGCTCAAGG
CGAGCATGCCCGACGGCGAGGATCTCGTCGTGACCCATGGCGATGCCTGCTTGCCGAATATCATGGTGGA
AAATGGCCGCTTTTCTGGATTCATCGACTGTGGCCGGCTGGGTGTGGCGGACCGCTATCAGGACATAGCG
TTGGCTACCCGTGATATTGCTGAAGAGCTTGGCGGCGAATGGGCTGACCGCTTCCTCGTGCTTTACGGTA
TCGCCGCTCCCGATTCGCAGCGCATCGCCTTCTATCGCCTTCTTGACGAGTTCTTCTGAGCGGGACTCTG
GGGTTCGAAATGACCGACCAAGCGACGCCCAACCTGCCATCACGAGATTTCGATTCCACCGCCGCCTTCT
ATGAAAGGTTGGGCTTCGGAATCGTTTTCCGGGACGCCGGCTGGATGATCCTCCAGCGCGGGGATCTCAT
GCTGGAGTTCTTCGCCCACCCTAGGGGGAGGCTAACTGAAACACGGAAGGAGACAATACCGGAAGGAACC
CGCGCTATGACGGCAATAAAAAGACAGAATAAAACGCACGGTGTTGGGTCGTTTGTTCATAAACGCGGGG
TTCGGTCCCAGGGCTGGCACTCTGTCGATACCCCACCGAGACCCCATTGGGGCCAATACGCCCGCGTTTC
TTCCTTTTCCCCACCCCACCCCCCAAGTTCGGGTGAAGGCCCAGGGCTCGCAGCCAACGTCGGGGCGGCA
GGCCCTGCCATAGCCTCAGGTTACTCATATATACTTTAGATTGATTTAAAACTTCATTTTTAATTTAAAA
GGATCTAGGTGAAGATCCTTTTTGATAATCTCATGACCAAAATCCCTTAACGTGAGTTTTCGTTCCACTG
AGCGTCAGACCCCGTAGAAAAGATCAAAGGATCTTCTTGAGATCCTTTTTTTCTGCGCGTAATCTGCTGC
TTGCAAACAAAAAAACCACCGCTACCAGCGGTGGTTTGTTTGCCGGATCAAGAGCTACCAACTCTTTTTC
CGAAGGTAACTGGCTTCAGCAGAGCGCAGATACCAAATACTGTCCTTCTAGTGTAGCCGTAGTTAGGCCA
CCACTTCAAGAACTCTGTAGCACCGCCTACATACCTCGCTCTGCTAATCCTGTTACCAGTGGCTGCTGCC
AGTGGCGATAAGTCGTGTCTTACCGGGTTGGACTCAAGACGATAGTTACCGGATAAGGCGCAGCGGTCGG
GCTGAACGGGGGGTTCGTGCACACAGCCCAGCTTGGAGCGAACGACCTACACCGAACTGAGATACCTACA
GCGTGAGCTATGAGAAAGCGCCACGCTTCCCGAAGGGAGAAAGGCGGACAGGTATCCGGTAAGCGGCAGG
GTCGGAACAGGAGAGCGCACGAGGGAGCTTCCAGGGGGAAACGCCTGGTATCTTTATAGTCCTGTCGGGT
TTCGCCACCTCTGACTTGAGCGTCGATTTTTGTGATGCTCGTCAGGGGGGCGGAGCCTATGGAAAAACGC
CAGCAACGCGGCCTTTTTACGGTTCCTGGCCTTTTGCTGGCCTTTTGCTCACATGTTCTTTCCTGCGTTA
TCCCCTGATTCTGTGGATAACCGTATTACCGCCATGCATC
