>Addgene plasmid #61670 | KIF5C(1-560)-GFP11 | addgene partial sequence | sequence record 102984 | CMV-F 5'-CGCAAATGGGCGGTAGGCGTG-3'
AGTGAACCGTCAGATCCGCTAGCGCTACCGGACTCAGATCTCGAGCTCAAGCTTCGAATTCATGGCGGAT
CCAGCCGAATGCAGCATCAAAGTGATGTGCCGGTTCCGGCCCCTCAACGAAGCTGAGATCCTCCGCGGGG
ACAAATTCATCCCCAAATTCAAAGGCGAGGAGACGGTGGTGATCGGGCAAGGGAAGCCGTATGTCTTTGA
CCGAGTTCTGCCGCCCAACACAACCCAGGAGCAGGTCTACAATGCCTGTGCGAAGCAGATTGTCAAAGAT
GTCCTCGAGGGTTACAATGGGACAATTTTTGCATACGGGCAGACTTCATCAGGAAAAACTCATACCATGG
AGGGGAAGCTGCACGATCCTCAGCTTATGGGTATCATACCCAGGATCGCACACGATATTTTCGATCACAT
CTATTCCATGGATGAGAACTTGGAGTTTCATATCAAGGTTTCCTATTTTGAGATCTACTTGGACAAAATA
AGGGACTTGCTTGACGTGTCCAAGACCAACTTGGCTGTTCATGAAGACAAAAACAGAGTCCCCTATGTAA
AGGGGTGCACCGAGAGGTTTGTGTCAAGCCCGGAGGAGGTCATGGATGTGATCGATGAGGGCAAAGCAAA
CCGACATGTGGCTGTGACAAACATGAACGAACACAGCTCCAGGAGTCACAGTATCTTCCTGATTAACATT
AAACAAGAGAATGTGGAGACTGAAAAAAAACTCAGCGGGAAGCTGTATTTGGTTGATTTGGCTGGGAGTG
AAAAGGTCAGCAAAACTGGTGCCGAGGGAGCTGTTCTTGATGAAGCTAAAAATATCAACAAGTCTTTGTC
TGCTCTTGGAAATGTGATCTCTG
