>Addgene plasmid #61670 | KIF5C(1-560)-GFP11 | addgene partial sequence | sequence record 102985 | SV40pA-R 5'-GAAATTTGTGATGCTATTGC-3'
AGTTAACAACAACAATTGCATTCATTTTATGTTTCAGGTTCAGGGGGAGGTGTGGGAGGTTTTTTAAAGC
AAGTAAAACCTCTACAAATGTGGTATGGCTGATTATGATCTAGATCAGGTGATGCCGGCGGCGTTCACGT
ACTCGTGCAGCACCATGTGGTCTCTGCCGCTGCCTACCGGTCCTCCACCTCCTCCTCCACCACCTCCCGG
TACCAGCTCGCCCAGATCCTTGAGAAGCAGGTTCAGGATCTCCGTGGCCCTCTTCTTCTGGTGGTTGCTA
AGCTCCTGTAGCTGACTCAGCTCCCGCTGGGTGGTTGTCAGTGTCGTCGTTTTCTGGGCCAGCTCATCGG
TCAGTTGCTCGTTGGCCCGGGTCTTGTCCTCCACTTCCTGTGACTTCTGGTCGTAATTGACAGCCAGCTC
CTCCAGGGCCTGGAGGACCTCCTTCACCTCGTCTTTAGCCGCCTCGTTTTCAATCTGGAGGCGGGTCAGC
TCCTCCTGGATTTTCTCGTAGTCCCTTCTGGTGGAAGCTAGAAGCTCGTCCTGATCCAACATCTGTTGCT
TCAGCTTTTCAGCCAGCTGGCTCTGCTGGTTAATTTCATCGTCCTTGTCATCCAGCTGTCGGTACAGACT
GGTGATTTCCTCGTCATACTTCTCTTTCTCAGCAGAGATGCCGTCAACCACAGGTGTGATGTTGTCTATG
ATGGGTGTGTTGTCGCAGGGCTCCAGGTTCTTCTGGTCCTTGGCACTGATCTGTTCATCCTCAGGCACAG
CTTCCCCGTTCCTCCACCTGTTCAGCTCCACCTCCAGATGCTGGATGACACTCTTCA
